>Addgene plasmid #224870 | pYAMTr2GCsgSeLEU2 | addgene full sequence | sequence record 449562 | Addgene NGS Result
GTCCTTTTCATCACGTGAGTGCCACCTGAACGAAGCATCTGTGCTTCATTTTGTAGAACAAAAATGCAAC
GCGAGAGCGCTAATTTTTCAAACAAAGAATCTGAGCTGCATTTTTACAGAACAGAAATGCAACGCGAAAG
CGCTATTTTACCAACGAAGAATCTGTGCTTCATTTTTGTAAAACAAAAATGCAACGCGAGAGCGCTAATT
TTTCAAACAAAGAATCTGAGCTGCATTTTTACAGAACAGAAATGCAACGCGAGAGCGCTATTTTACCAAC
AAAGAATCTATACTTCTTTTTTGTTCTACAAAAATGCATCCCGAGAGCGCTATTTTTCTAACAAAGCATC
TTAGATTACTTTTTTTCTCCTTTGTGCGCTCTATAATGCAGTCTCTTGATAACTTTTTGCACTGTAGGTC
CGTTAAGGTTAGAAGAAGGCTACTTTGGTGTCTATTTTCTCTTCCATAAAAAAAGCCTGACTCCACTTCC
CGCGTTTACTGATTACTAGCGAAGCTGCGGGTGCATTTTTTCAAGATAAAGGCATCCCCGATTATATTCT
ATACCGATGTGGATTGCGCATACTTTGTGAACAGAAAGTGATAGCGTTGATGATTCTTCATTGGTCAGAA
AATTATGAACGGTTTCTTCTATTTTGTCTCTATATACTACGTATAGGAAATGTTTACATTTTCGTATTGT
TTTCGATTCACTCTATGAATAGTTCTTACTACAATTTTTTTGTCTAAAGAGTAATACTAGAGATAAACAT
AAAAAATGTAGAGGTCGAGTTTAGATGCAAGTTCAAGGAGCGAAAGGTGGATGGGTAGGTTATATAGGGA
TATAGCACAGAGATATATAGCAAAGAGATACTTTTGAGCAATGTTTGTGGAAGCGGTATTCGCAATATTT
TAGTAGCTCGTTACAGTCCGGTGCGTTTTTGGTTTTTTGAAAGTGCGTCTTCAGAGCGCTTTTGGTTTTC
AAAAGCGCTCTGAAGTTCCTATACTTTCTAGCTAGAGAATAGGAACTTCGGAATAGGAACTTCAAAGCGT
TTCCGAAAACGAGCGCTTCCGAAAATGCAACGCGAGCTGCGCACATACAGCTCACTGTTCACGTCGCACC
TATATCTGCGTGTTGCCTGTATATATATATACATGAGAAGAACGGCATAGTGCGTGTTTATGCTTAAATG
CGTACTTATATGCGTCTATTTATGTAGGATGAAAGGTAGTCTAGTACCTCCTGTGATATTATCCCATTCC
ATGCGGGGTATCGTATGCTTCCTTCAGCACTACCCTTTAGCTGTTCTATATGCTGCCACTCCTCAATTGG
ATTAGTCTCATCCTTCAATGCTATCATTTCCTTTGATATTGGATCATACTAAGAAACCATTATTATCATG
ACATTAACCTATAAAAATAGGCGTATCACGAGGCCCTTTCGTCTCGCGCGTTTCGGTGATGACGGTGAAA
ACCTCTGACACATGCAGCTCCCGGAGACGGTCACAGCTTGTCTGTAAGCGGATGCCGGGAGCAGACAAGC
CCGTCAGGGCGCGTCAGCGGGTGTTGGCGGGTGTCGGGGCTGGCTTAACTATGCGGCATCAGAGCAGATT
GTACTGAGAGTGCACCATAGTTTAGCTTGCCTCGTCCCCGCCGGGTCACCCGGCCAGCGACATGGAGGCC
CAGAATACCCTCCTTGACAGTCTTGACGTGCGCAGCTCAGGGGCATGATGTGACTGTCGCCCGTACATTT
AGCCCATACATCCCCATGTATAATCATTTGCATCCATACATTTTGATGGCCGCACGGCGCGAAGCAAAAA
TTACGGCTCCTCGCTGCAGACCTGCGAGCAGGGAAACGCTCCCCTCACAGACGCGTTGAATTGTCCCCAC
GCCGCGCCCCTGTAGAGAAATATAAAAGGTTAGGATTTGCCACTGAGGTTCTTCTTTCATATACTTCCTT
TTAAAATCTTGCTAGGATACAGTTCTCACATCACATCCGAACATAAACAACCATGGGTAAGGAAAAGACT
CACGTTTCGAGGCCGCGATTAAATTCCAACATGGATGCTGATTTATATGGGTATAAATGGGCTCGCGATA
ATGTCGGGCAATCAGGTGCGACAATCTATCGATTGTATGGGAAGCCCGATGCGCCAGAGTTGTTTCTGAA
ACATGGCAAAGGTAGCGTTGCCAATGATGTTACAGATGAGATGGTCAGACTAAACTGGCTGACGGAATTT
ATGCCTCTTCCGACCATCAAGCATTTTATCCGTACTCCTGATGATGCATGGTTACTCACCACTGCGATCC
CCGGCAAAACAGCATTCCAGGTATTAGAAGAATATCCTGATTCAGGTGAAAATATTGTTGATGCGCTGGC
AGTGTTCCTGCGCCGGTTGCATTCGATTCCTGTTTGTAATTGTCCTTTTAACAGCGATCGCGTATTTCGT
CTCGCTCAGGCGCAATCACGAATGAATAACGGTTTGGTTGATGCGAGTGATTTTGATGACGAGCGTAATG
GCTGGCCTGTTGAACAAGTCTGGAAAGAAATGCATAAGCTTTTGCCATTCTCACCGGATTCAGTCGTCAC
TCATGGTGATTTCTCACTTGATAACCTTATTTTTGACGAGGGGAAATTAATAGGTTGTATTGATGTTGGA
CGAGTCGGAATCGCAGACCGATACCAGGATCTTGCCATCCTATGGAACTGCCTCGGTGAGTTTTCTCCTT
CATTACAGAAACGGCTTTTTCAAAAATATGGTATTGATAATCCTGATATGAATAAATTGCAGTTTCATTT
GATGCTCGATGAGTTTTTCTAATCAGTACTGACAATAAAAAGATTCTTGTTTTCAAGAACTTGTCATTTG
TATAGTTTTTTTATATTGTAGTTGTTCTATTTTAATCAAATGTTAGCGTGATTTATATTTTTTTTCGCCT
CGACATCATCTGCCCAGATGCGAAGTTAAGTGCGCAGAAAGTAATATCATGCGTCAATCGTATGTGAATG
CTGGTCGCTATACTGCTGTCGATTCGATACTAACGCCGCCATCCAGTGTCGAAAACAATACCGCACAGAT
GCGTAAGGAGAAAATACCGCATCAGGAAATTGTAAGCGTTAATATTTTGTTAAAATTCGCGTTAAATTTT
TGTTAAATCAGCTCATTTTTTAACCAATAGGCCGAAATCGGCAAAATCCCTTATAAATCAAAAGAATAGA
CCGAGATAGGGT
[37 nt withheld, positions 3233-3269]
AAAGAACGTGGACTCCAACGTCAAAGG
[49 nt withheld, positions 3297-3345]
T
[91 nt withheld, positions 3347-3437]
G
[124 nt withheld, positions 3439-3562]
CCATTCGCCATTCAGGCTGCGCAACTGTTGGGAAGGGCGATCGGTGCGGGCCTCTTCGCTATTACGCCAG
CTGGCGAAAGGGGGATGTGCTGCAAGGCGATTAAGTTGGGTAACGCCAGGGTTTTCCCAGTCACGACGTT
GTAAAACGACGGCCAGTGAGCGCGCGTAATACGACTCACTATAGGGCGAATTGGAGCTCCACCGCGGTGG
CGGCCGCTCTAGAACTAGTGGATCCCCCGGGCTGCAGGAATTCGATCTGGCACGACAGGTTTCCCGACTG
GAAAGCGGGCAGTGAGCGCAACGCAATTAATGTGAGTTAGCTCACTCATTAGGCACCCCAGGCTTTACAC
TTTATGCTTCCGGCTCGTATGTTGTGTGGAATTGTGAGCGGATAACAATTTCACACAGGAAACAGCTATG
ACCATGATTACGCCAAGCGCGCAATTAACCCTCACTAAAGGGAACAAAAGCTGGAGCTCCACCGCGGACA
ATCTTTGAAAAGATAATGTATGATTATGCTTTCACTCATATTTATACAGAAACTTGATGTTTTCTTTCGA
GTATATACAAGGTGATTACATGTACGTTTGAAGTACAACTCTAGATTTTGTAGTGCCCTCTTGGGCTAGC
GGTAAAGGTGCGCATTTTTTCACACCCTACAATGTTCTGTTCAAAAGATTTTGGTCAAACGCTGTAGAAG
TGAAAGTTGGTGCGCATGTTTCGGCGTTCGAAACTTCTCCGCAGTGAAAGATAAATGATCAAGGACCAGA
TAGGTAATGGGTTTTAGAGCTAGAAATAGCAAGTTAAAATAAGGCTAGTCCGTTATCAACTTGAAAAAGT
GGCACCGAGTCGGTGGTGCTTTTTTTGTTTTTTATGTCTTCGAGTCATGTAATTAGTTATAAGCATGTGA
GCTAAGACACTGTAATTGCCAATCTAAACGATACCACGGCCGCTCTAGAGAAATGGGGAGCGATTTGCAG
GCATTTGCTCGGCATGCCGGTAGAGGTGTGGTCAATAAGAGCGACCTCATGCTATACCTGAGAAAGCAAC
CTGACCTACAGGAAAGAGTTACTCAAGAATAAGAATTTTCGTTTTAAAACCTAAGAGTCACTTTAAAATT
TGTATACACTTATTTTTTTTATAACTTATTTAATAATAAAAATCATAAATCATAAGAAATTCGCCTCGAG
AGTCTAGGATCCGGAACTACCTACCTTGCGCTTTTTCTTGGGAGCTCCCTCATCCCCTCCGAGCTGTGAG
AGGTCAATCCGAGTTTCGTAAAGTCCGGTGATGCTCTGGTGGATGAGGGTGGCGTCCAGCACTTCTTTGG
TGGAGGTATAGCGTTTCCGGTCGATGGTGGTGTCGAAGTACTTGAATGCGGCAGGGGCACCAAGATTGGT
GAGGGTGAACAGGTGGATGATATTCTCAGCCTGCTCCCGAATTGGTTTGTCTCTGTGCTTATTGTATGCG
CTAAGGACTTTATCGAGGTTGGCATCAGCGAGAATGACGCGTTTAGAAAACTCGGAAATCTGCTCAATGA
TCTCGTCCAGATAATGCTTATGCTGCTCCACAAACAGTTGCTTTTGCTCGTTGTCCTCGGGGCTCCCCTT
CAGCTTCTCGTAATGGCTTGCAAGGTAGAGGAAATTCACGTACTTGGAGGGGAGAGCCAGCTCATTACCC
TTCTGAAGTTCGCCAGCGGAGGCGAGCATCCGCTTCCGCCCATTCTCCAGTTCGAACAGGCTATACTTTG
GGAGCTTGATGATAAGGTCCTTCTTGACTTCCTTGTAACCTTTGGCTTCGAGAAAGTCAATTGGGTTCTT
CTCGAAGGAGCTGCGCTCCATAATGGTGATACCCAGCAGTTCCTTCACGCTCTTGAGCTTCTTAGACTTT
CCTTTTTCCACCTTAGCCACGACCAGGACAGAATAAGCCACAGTTGGTGAATCGAATCCGCCGTACTTCT
TAGGGTCCCAATCCTTCTTCCTTGCAATGAGCTTGTCGGAGTTGCGCTTGGGGAGGATTGATTCCTTAGA
AAAGCCTCCGGTTTGCACCTCGGTTTTCTTCACGATGTTCACTTGAGGCATAGAAAGCACTTTGCGCACG
GTAGCGAAATCTCTGCCCTTGTCCCACACGATTTCGCCAGTCTCCCCATTAGTCTCGATGAGCGGCCTCT
TCCGGATCTCACCGTTTGCAAGGGTGATTTCGGTCTTGAAGAAATTCATGATGTTGCTGTAGAAGAAGTA
CTTTGCGGTGGCCTTTCCGATCTCCTGCTCAGATTTGGCAATCATCTTGCGCACGTCGTAGACCTTGTAG
TCTCCGTACACGAACTCGCTTTCCAGCTTTGGGTACTTCTTGATTAGGGCGGTTCCCACCACGGCATTCA
GATATGCGTCATGAGCATGATGATAGTTATTGATCTCCCGCACTTTGTAGAATTGAAAGTCCTTTCTGAA
ATCGCTGACCAGCTTGGACTTCAGGGTAATCACCTTCACCTCGCGGATAAGTTTGTCGTTTTCGTCGTAC
TTGGTATTCATGCGTGAGTCAAGGATTTGGGCTACATGTTTAGTAATCTGCCGAGTCTCCACAAGTTGCC
GTTTAATGAATCCTGCTTTGTCCAGTTCGCTCAGTCCGCCCCTCTCAGCCTTAGTGAGATTGTCGAACTT
CCGCTGAGTGATTAGCTTTGCGTTCAGAAGCTGGCGCCAATAGTTCTTCATCTTTTTCACGACTTCCTCT
GAGGGCACGTTATCTGACTTTCCCCGGTTCTTGTCTGAGCGAGTCAGCACCTTATTGTCAATTGAGTCGT
CTTTGAGGAAGCTCTGAGGGACGATGTGGTCCACGTCGTAGTCTGAGAGCCTGTTGATATCAAGCTCTTG
GTCCACATACATATCGCGTCCATTTTGAAGGTAGTACAGATAGAGCTTCTCATTCTGAAGCTGGGTGTTT
TCCACCGGGTGCTCTTTAAGGATCTGTGACCCGAGCTCCTTAATCCCTTCCTCAATTCTTTTCATCCGCT
CCCTGCTGTTCTTCTGTCCCTTCTGGGTAGTCTGGTTTTCCCTGGCCATCTCGATGACAATGTTCTCTGG
TTTATGGCGACCCATCACCTTGACCAGCTCGTCCACGACTTTCACGGTCTGGAGAATACCCTTCTTAATA
GCGGGTGAACCAGCCAGATTTGCGATATGCTCGTGCAGTGAGTCACCTTGTCCAGACACTTGGGCCTTCT
GGATGTCCTCCTTAAAGGTCAGGGAATCATCATGGATAAGTTGCATGAAGTTGCGATTAGCGAATCCGTC
GCTCTTAAGGAAATCAAGAATGGTCTTTCCGCTCTGTTTGTCCCGGATTCCGTTGATGAGTTTGCGGCTA
AGGCGTCCCCATCCGGTATATCTTCTCCGTTTAAGTTGCTTCATCACTTTATCGTCGAACAGATGGGCGT
AGGTCTTAAGCCTCTCCTCGATCATTTCCCGGTCCTCGAACAGAGTGAGAGTCAGGACAATGTCCTCAAG
GATGTCCTCTTTCTCCTCATTGTCCAGAAAATCCTTGTCCTTGATGATCTTAAGCAGATCATGGTAGGTA
CCCAGGCTTGCGTTGAACCGATCTTCGACCCCGCTAATCTCCACAGAGTCGAAGCATTCAATTTTCTTGA
AATAGTCCTCCTTCAGCTGCTTCACGGTCACCTTTCTATTGGTCTTGAACAGAAGGTCCACAATTGCCTT
CTTTTGTTCGCCTGACAGGAATGCGGGCTTCCTCATCCCTTCGGTGACATATTTCACCTTGGTCAGCTCG
TTGTACACGGTAAAGTACTCGTAGAGCAGGGAATGTTTCGGCAGGACCTTCTCATTGGGGAGGTTCTTAT
CGAAGTTAGTCATCCGTTCGATGAATGACTGAGCGCTGGCTCCCTTGTCCACCACCTCTTCGAAGTTCCA
GGGAGTGATAGTTTCTTCTGACTTTCTGGTCATCCAAGCAAACCGGCTATTTCCTCTGGCGAGGGGTCCC
ACGTAGTAGGGGATGCGGAAAGTGAGAATTTTCTCAATCTTCTCCCTGTTGTCCTTAAGAAAGGGGTAGA
AGTCCTCTTGGCGCCGAAGGATGGCGTGAAGCTCCCCAAGATGGATCTGGTGGGGAATGCTCCCATTGTC
GAAAGTGCGCTGCTTCCGCAGCAGATCCTCCCGATTCAGTTTCACGAGGAGCTCTTCGGTGCCGTCCATC
TTCTCAAGGATAGGTTTGATAAACTTATAAAATTCCTCTTGGGAGGCACCTCCGTCGATGTAGCCGGCGT
ATCCATTCTTTGACTGGTCAAAGAAGATTTCCTTGTACTTCTCCGGAAGCTGCTGCCGGACGAGTGCCTT
AAGCAGGGTCAGGTCCTGGTGGTGCTCATCATACCGCTTAATCATTGAAGCTGAAAGAGGGGCCTTGGTG
ATTTCAGTGTTCACGCGGAGAATGTCAGACAGCAGGATGGCGTCAGAAAGATTCTTAGCAGCAAGGAAAA
GGTCGGCGTATTGGTCACCGATCTGGGCCAGGAGGTTGTCGAGATCGTCATCATAGGTGTCCTTGGACAG
TTGCAGCTTGGCATCCTCTGCCAGGTCGAAATTAGACTTGAAATTGGGAGTCAGCCCAAGTGAAAGAGCA
ATCAGGTTCCCGAACAGTCCATTTTTCTTTTCACCCGGCAGCTGAGCGATAAGATTCTCAAGTCTGCGGC
TCTTTGACAGCCGGGCTGACAGAATGGCCTTGGCATCGACTCCGCTTGCATTGATGGGGTTCTCTTCAAA
GAGCTGGTTGTAAGTCTGCACCAGCTGGATGAACAGTTTATCCACATCGCTATTGTCAGGATTGAGGTCG
CCCTCGATCAGGAAGTGGCCTCTGAACTTAATCATGTGGGCCAGGGCCAGGTAGATAAGCCGGAGGTCTG
CCTTGTCGGTTGAGTCCACCAGCTTTTTGCGAAGATGGTAGATGGTTGGGTATTTCTCGTGATAGGCCAC
CTCGTCGACGATATTACCGAAGATGGGATGCCGTTCATGCTTCTTATCCTCTTCCACGAGGAATGATTCT
TCCAGCCTATGGAAGAAGCTGTCGTCGACCTTTGCCATTTCGTTGGAGAATATCTCTTGAAGGTAACAAA
TCCGGTTCTTCCTCCTGGTGTACCGCCGTCTAGCAGTCCGCTTGAGGCGGGTTGCTTCAGCGGTCTCCCC
TGAATCAAAGAGGAGAGCTCCGATCAGATTTTTCTTGATGGAATGCCGGTCGGTGTTCCCGAGCACCTTG
AACTTCTTAGAGGGCACCTTGTACTCGTCAGTGATGACGGCCCACCCGACGCTATTAGTCCCGATGTCCA
GTCCGATAGAATACTTCTTGTCCATGGTGGCGAGATCTAATTCGATCCATATCAGATCTTTTGTTTGTTT
ATGTGTGTTTATTCGAAACTAAGTTCTTGGTGTTTTAAAACTAAAAAAAAGACTAACTATAAAAGTAGAA
TTTAAGAAGTTTAAGAAATAGATTTACAGAATTACAATCAATACCTACCGTCTTTATATACTTATTAGTC
AAGTAGGGGAATAATTTCAGGGAACTGGTTTCAACCTTTTTTTTCAGCTTTTTCCAAATCAGAGAGAGCA
GAAGGTAATAGAAGGTGTAAGAAAATGAGATAGATACATGCGTGGGTCAATTGCCTTGTGTCATCATTTA
CTCCAGGCAGGTTGCATCACTCCATTGAGGTTGTGCCCGTTTTTTGCCTGTTTGTGCCCCTGTTCTCTGT
AGTTGCGCTAAGAGAATGGACCTATGAACTGATGGTTGGTGAAGAAAACAATATTTTGGTGCTGGGATTC
TTTTTTTTTCTGGATGCCAGCTTAAAAAGCGGGCTCCATTATATTTAGTGGATGCCAGGAATAAACTGTT
CACCCAGACACCTACGATGTTATATATTCTGTGTAACCCGCCCCCTATTTTGGGCATGTACGGGTTACAG
CAGAATTAAAAGGCTAATTTTTTGACTAAATAAAGTTAGGAAAATCACTACTATTAATTATTTACGTATT
CTTTGAAATGGCAGTATTGATAATGATAAACTCGAACTGACTAGTAGACTGAATTCGATATCAAGCTTAT
CGATACCGTCGACCTCGAGGGGGGGCCCGGTACCAGCTTTTGTTCCCTTTAGTGAGGGTTAATTTCGAGC
TTGGCGTAATCATGGTCATAGCTGTTTCCTGTGTGAAATTGTTATCCGCTCACAATTCCACACAACATAC
GAGCCGGAAGCATAAAGTGTAAAGCCTGGGGTGCCTAATGAGTGAGGTACGGATCGATCCTGACAGGATA
TATTGGCGGGTAAACCTAAGAGAAAAGAGCGTTTATTAGAATAATCGGATATTTAAAAGGGCGTGAAAAG
GTTTATCCGTTCGTCCATTTGTATGTGCATGCCAACCACAGGGTTCCCCAGATCTGGCGCCGGCCAGCGA
GACGAGCAAGATTGGCCGCGGTCACACTGCTTCCGGTAGTCAATAAACCGGTAAACCAGCAATAGACATA
AGCGGCTATTTAACGACCCTGCCCTGAACCGACGACCGGGTCGAATTTGCTTTCGAACCCCAGAGTCCCG
CTCAGAAGAACTCGTCAAGAAGGCGATAGAAGGCGATGCGCTGCGAATCGGGAGCGGCGATACCGTAAAG
CACGAGGAAGCGGTCAGCCCATTCGCCGCCAAGCTCTTCAGCAATATCACGGGTAGCCAACGCTATGTCC
TGATAGCGGTCCGCCACACCCAGCCGGCCACAGTCGATGAATCCAGAAAAGCGGCCATTTTCCACCATGA
TATTCGGCAAGCAGGCATCGCCATGGGTCACGACGAGATCCTCGCCGTCGGGCATGCGCGCCTTGAGCCT
GGCGAACAGTTCGGCTGGCGCGAGCCCCTGATGCTCTTCGTCCAGATCATCCTGATCGACAAGACCGGCT
TCCATCCGAGTACGTGCTCGCTCGATGCGATGTTTCGCTTGGTGGTCGAATGGGCAGGTAGCCGGATCAA
GCGTATGCAGCCGCCGCATTGCATCAGCCATGATGGATACTTTCTCGGCAGGAGCAAGGTGAGATGACAG
GAGATCCTGCCCCGGCACTTCGCCCAATAGCAGCCAGTCCCTTCCCGCTTCAGTGACAACGTCGAGCACA
GCTGCGCAAGGAACGCCCGTCGTGGCCAGCCACGATAGCCGCGCTGCCTCGTCCTGCAGTTCATTCAGGG
CACCGGACAGGTCGGTCTTGACAAAAAGAACCGGGCGCCCCTGCGCTGACAGCCGGAACACGGCGGCATC
AGAGCAGCCGATTGTCTGTTGTGCCCAGTCATAGCCGAATAGCCTCTCCACCCAAGCGGCCGGAGAACCT
GCGTGCAATCCATCTTGTTCAATCATGCGAAACGATCCTCATCCTGTCTCTTGATCAGATCTTGATCCCC
TGCGCCATCAGATCCTTGGCGGCAAGAAAGCCATCCAGTTTACTTTGCAGGGCTTCCCAACCTTACCAGA
GGGCGCCCCAGCTGGCAATTCCGGTTCGCTTGCTGTCCATAAAACCGCCCAGTCTAGCTATCGCCATGTA
AGCCCACTGCCTCGAGACTAGTTGGTGTCCAACCGGCTCGACGGGGGCAGCGCAAGGCGGTGCCTCCGGC
GGGCCACTCAATGCTTGAGTATACTCACTAGACTTTGCTTCGCAAAGTCGTGACCGCCTACGGCGGCTGC
GGCGCCCTACGGGCTTGCTCTCCGGGCTTCGCCCTGCGCGGTCGCTGCGCTCCCTTGCCAGCCCGTGGAT
ATGTGGACGATGGCCGCGAGCGGCCACCGGCTGGCTCGCTTCGCTCGGCCCGTGGACAACCCTGCTGGAC
AAGCTGATGGACAGGCTGCGCCTGCCCACGAGCTTGACCACAGGGATTGCCCACCGGCTACCCAGCCTTC
GACCACATACCCACCGGCTCCAACTGCGCGGCCTGCGGCCTTGCCCCATCAATTTTTTTAATTTTCTCTG
GGGAAAAGCCTCCGGCCTGCGGCCTGCGCGCTTCGCTTGCCGGTTGGACACCAAGTGGAAGGCGGGTCAA
GGCTCGCGCAGCGACCGCGCAGCGGCTTGGCCTTGACGCGCCTGGAACGACCCAAGCCTATGCGAGTGGG
GGCAGTCGAAGGGCGAAGCCCGCCCGCCTGCCCCCCGAGCCTCACGGCGGCGAGTGCGGGGGTTCCAAGG
GGGCAGCGCCACCTTGGGCAAGGCCGAAGGCCGCGCAGTCGATCAACAAGCCCCGGAGGGGCCACTTTTT
GCCGGAGGGGGAGCCGCGCCGAAGGCGTGGGGGAACCCCGCAGGGGTGCCCTTCTTTGGGCACCAAAGAA
CTAGATATAGGGCGAAATGCGAAAGACTTAAAAATCAACAACTTAAAAAAGGGGGGTACGCAACAGCTCA
TTGCGGCACCCCCCGCAATAGCTCATTGCGTAGGTTAAAGAAAATCTGTAATTGACTGCCACTTTTACGC
AACGCATAATTGTTGTCGCGCTGCCGAAAAGTTGCAGCTGATTGCGCATGGTGCCGCAACCGTGCGGCAC
CCCTACCGCATGGAGATAAGCATGGCCACGCAGTCCAGAGAAATCGGCATTCAAGCCAAGAACAAGCCCG
GTCACTGGGTGCAAACGGAACGCAAAGCGCATGAGGCGTGGGCCGGGCTTATTGCGAGGAAACCCACGGC
GGCAATGCTGCTGCATCACCTCGTGGCGCAGATGGGCCACCAGAACGCCGTGGTGGTCAGCCAGAAGACA
CTTTCCAAGCTCATCGGACGTTCTTTGCGGACGGTCCAATACGCAGTCAAGGACTTGGTGGCCGAGCGCT
GGATCTCCGTCGTGAAGCTCAACGGCCCCGGCACCGTGTCGGCCTACGTGGTCAATGACCGCGTGGCGTG
GGGCCAGCCCCGCGACCAGTTGCGCCTGTCGGTGTTCAGTGCCGCCGTGGTGGTTGATCACGACGACCAG
GACGAATCGCTGTTGGGGCATGGCGACCTGCGCCGCATCCCGACCCTGTATCCGGGCGAGCAGCAACTAC
CGACCGGCCCCGGCGAGGAGCCGCCCAGCCAGCCCGGCATTCCGGGCATGGAACCAGACCTGCCAGCCTT
GACCGAAACGGAGGAATGGGAACGGCGCGGGCAGCAGCGCCTGCCGATGCCCGATGAGCCGTGTTTTCTG
GACGATGGCGAGCCGTTGGAGCCGCCGACACGGGTCACGCTGCCGCGCCGGTAGCACTTGGGTTGCGCAG
CAACCCGTAAGTGCGCTGTTCCAGACTATCGGCTGTAGCCG
Features (pLannotate 1.2.2; 29 found; start..end, strand, type, name):
     29..1375    -  rep_origin     2μ ori: yeast 2μ plasmid origin of replication
   1443..1478    +  CDS            rop (fragment): Rop protein, which maintains plasmids at low copy number; rop
   1580..1629    +  misc_feature   bom (fragment): basis of mobility region from pBR322
   1669..3025    +  gene           kanMX: yeast selectable marker conferring kanamycin resistance (Wach et al., 1994)
   3067..3106    +  misc_feature   bom (fragment): basis of mobility region from pBR322
   3134..3562    -  rep_origin     f1 ori (sequence partly withheld): f1 bacteriophage origin of replication; arrow indicates direction of (+) strand synthesis
   3566..3721    -  CDS            lacZα (fragment): LacZα fragment of β-galactosidase; lacZ fragment
   3729..3747    +  promoter       T7 promoter: promoter for bacteriophage T7 RNA polymerase
   3756..3818    +  misc_feature   MCS (fragment): pBluescript multiple cloning site
   3819..3857    +  CDS            lacI (fragment): lac repressor; lacI; The lac repressor binds to the lac operator to inhibit transcription in E. coli. This inhibition can be relieved by adding lactose or isopropyl-β-D-thiogalactopyranoside (IPTG).
   3870..3891    +  protein_bind   CAP binding site: CAP binding activates transcription in the presence of cAMP. E. coli catabolite activator protein
   3906..3936    +  promoter       lac promoter: promoter for the E. coli lac operon
   3940..3962    +  protein_bind   lac operator (fragment): The lac repressor binds to the lac operator to inhibit transcription in E. coli. This inhibition can be relieved by adding lactose or isopropyl-β-D-thiogalactopyranoside (IPTG). lac repressor encoded by lacI
   4005..4023    +  promoter       T3 promoter: promoter for bacteriophage T3 RNA polymerase
   4054..4322    +  promoter       SNR52 promoter: promoter for the S. cerevisiae small nucleolar RNA gene SNR52
   4343..4417    +  misc_RNA       gRNA scaffold: guide RNA scaffold for the Streptococcus pyogenes CRISPR/Cas9 system
   4422..4441    +  terminator     SUP4 terminator: transcription terminator for the S. cerevisiae SUP4 tRNA gene
   4559..4746    -  terminator     ADH1 terminator: S. cerevisiae ADH1; transcription terminator for the S. cerevisiae alcohol dehydrogenase 1 (ADH1) gene
   4804..8907    -  CDS            cas9: CAS9_STRP1 - Also known as csn1 From Streptococcus pyogenes serotype M1.
   8942..9608    -  promoter       GAP promoter: S. cerevisiae TDH3; promoter for glyceraldehyde-3-phosphate dehydrogenase
   9633..9686    +  misc_feature   MCS (fragment): pBluescript multiple cloning site
   9698..9716    -  promoter       T3 promoter: promoter for bacteriophage T3 RNA polymerase
   9759..9781    -  protein_bind   lac operator (fragment): The lac repressor binds to the lac operator to inhibit transcription in E. coli. This inhibition can be relieved by adding lactose or isopropyl-β-D-thiogalactopyranoside (IPTG). lac repressor encoded by lacI
   9785..9815    -  promoter       lac promoter: promoter for the E. coli lac operon
   9853..9877    +  misc_feature   RB T-DNA repeat: right border repeat from nopaline C58 T-DNA
  10147..10938   -  CDS            neo: KKA2_KLEPN - Also known as kan, nptII. Experimental evidence at protein level: Swiss-Prot protein existence level 1. Resistance to kanamycin, neomycin, paromomycin, ribostamycin, butirosin and gentamicin B. From Klebsiella pneumoniae.
  10970..11137   -  CDS            tnpA (fragment): TN5P_ECOLX - Also known as tnp. Experimental evidence at protein level: Swiss-Prot protein existence level 1. Mediates transposition of transposon Tn5 by a 'cut and paste' mechanism. First, the monomeric transposase binds the 19 bp inverted DNA repeats flanking the transposon. Then, dimerization of the DNA- bound transposase creates a synaptic DNA complex. After nicking of the first DNA strand, excision of the transposon proceeds through a series of intermediates. The transposase then mediates the insertion of the transposon at a new site by strand transfer. The activity of the wild- type tran
  11352..12123   +  rep_origin     pBBR1 oriV: replication origin of the broad-host-range plasmid pBBR1 from Bordetella bronchiseptica; requires the pBBR1 Rep protein for replication
  12124..12786   +  CDS            pBBR1 Rep: replication protein for the broad-host-range plasmid pBBR1 from Bordetella bronchiseptica
