[The description below was written by a language model from this plasmid's Addgene catalogue record and pLannotate feature annotations shown in this document.]
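Description:
pYAMTr2GCsgSeLEU2 is a 12.8 kb yeast CRISPR/Cas9 plasmid built on the pYAMTr2GCas backbone and designed to disrupt the Saccharomyces eubayanus-type LEU2 gene, for converting polyploid and alloploid Saccharomyces sensu stricto strains into leu2 auxotrophs. In bacteria it replicates from the broad-host-range pBBR1 oriV with its cognate Rep protein, is recorded as low copy, and is selected with kanamycin through a Tn5-derived neo (nptII) gene. In yeast it is maintained by the 2μ origin and carries a kanMX cassette, a dominant drug marker that suits prototrophic industrial or wild strains lacking auxotrophic markers.

The editing payload has two units, whose components the record says derive from pML104. Streptococcus pyogenes Cas9 is expressed from the strong constitutive TDH3 (GAP) promoter and terminated by the ADH1 terminator. The single guide RNA is transcribed from the RNA polymerase III SNR52 promoter, with the 20-nt SeLEU2 guide sitting in the short gap just upstream of the annotated S. pyogenes gRNA scaffold, and ends at the SUP4 terminator. Cas9 cleavage at the target site is expected to produce LEU2-inactivating mutations across the multiple gene copies present in such strains.

The remaining annotations are mostly backbone remnants: an f1 origin, lacZα, lac promoter/operator, T3 and T7 promoters, pBluescript multiple-cloning-site fragments, and short rop and pBR322 bom fragments. A nopaline-type T-DNA right border repeat is also annotated. Together with the broad-host-range replicon this hints at a design compatible with Agrobacterium, but the record does not state the delivery route.
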