Addgene plasmid #224870: pYAMTr2GCsgSeLEU2
Purpose: Disruption of S. eubayanus type LEU2 genes
Depositing lab: Katsunori Suzuki. Depositing organization: Hiroshima University. Publication: Conversion of polyploid and alloploid Saccharomyces sensu stricto strains to leu2 mutants by genome DNA editing. Kiyokawa K, Sakuma T, Moriguchi K, Sugiyama M, Akao T, Yamamoto T, Suzuki K. Appl Microbiol Biotechnol. 2024 Jul 12;108(1):416. doi: 10.1007/s00253-024-13242-y. PubMed 38995331.
Backbone
  Vector backbone: pYAMTr2GCas
  Vector type: Yeast Expression, CRISPR
Growth in bacteria
  Bacterial resistance: Kanamycin, 50 μg/mL
  Growth temperature: 37°C
  Growth strain: DH5alpha
  Copy number: Low Copy
Gene/Insert
  Gene/Insert name: pYAMTr2GC having the guide sequence SeLEU2
  gRNA/shRNA sequence: AAGGACCAGATAGGTAATGG
  Species: S. cerevisiae (budding yeast)
  Entrez Gene: DI49_0736 (a.k.a. DI49_0736)
  Cloning method: Other
  Sequencing primers: 5′ Unknown
Resource information
  A portion of this plasmid was derived from a plasmid made by: The CRISPR/Cas9 system component genes came from pML104 (addgene plasmid #67638, Laughery et. 2015).
Terms and licenses: Academic/Nonprofit Terms; Industry Terms: Not Available to Industry
How to cite: pYAMTr2GCsgSeLEU2 was a gift from Katsunori Suzuki (Addgene plasmid # 224870 ; http://n2t.net/addgene:224870 ; RRID:Addgene_224870)
